Addgene plasmid #156662: pD649-HAsp-KIR2DL4-Fc(DAPA)-AviTag-6xHis
Purpose: Mammalian expression of cell-surface protein extracellular domain fused to Fc(DAPA)-Avi-6xHis. Protein is secreted from cells.
Depositing lab: Chris Garcia. Depositing organization: Stanford University. Publication: A Human IgSF Cell-Surface Interactome Reveals a Complex Network of Protein-Protein Interactions. Wojtowicz WM, Vielmetter J, Fernandes RA, Siepe DH, Eastman CL, Chisholm GB, Cox S, Klock H, Anderson PW, Rue SM, Miller JJ, Glaser SM, Bragstad ML, Vance J, Lam AW, Lesley SA, Zinn K, Garcia KC. Cell. 2020 Aug 20;182(4):1027-1043.e17. doi: 10.1016/j.cell.2020.07.025. PubMed 32822567.
Backbone
  Vector backbone: pD649
  Backbone size w/o insert (bp): 6106
  Vector type: Mammalian Expression
Growth in bacteria
  Bacterial resistance: Ampicillin, 100 μg/mL
  Growth temperature: 37°C
  Growth strain: DH5alpha
  Copy number: High Copy
Gene/Insert
  Gene/Insert name: KIR2DL4 (alt name: KI2L4)
  Species: H. sapiens (human)
  Insert size (bp): 663
  Mutation: Fc region of human IgG contains D265A and P329A mutations (DAPA)
  Entrez Gene: KIR2DL4 (a.k.a. CD158D, G9P, KIR-103AS, KIR-2DL4, KIR103, KIR103AS)
  Promoter: CMV/SP6
  Tag / fusion protein: Fc(DAPA)-AviTag-6xHis (C terminal on backbone)
  Cloning method: Restriction Enzyme; 5′ cloning site GCGGCCGC (not destroyed); 3′ cloning site GGCGCGCC (not destroyed)
  Sequencing primers: 5′ ATTTAGGTGACACTATAG; 3′ CACGTACCAGTTGAACTTCACC
Resource information
  A portion of this plasmid was derived from a plasmid made by: synthesis by ThermoFisher
Terms and licenses: Academic/Nonprofit Terms; Industry Terms: Not Available to Industry
Depositor comments: Some plasmids in this collection may have an IS4-like element ISVsa5 family transposase upstream of the CMV promoter.
How to cite: pD649-HAsp-KIR2DL4-Fc(DAPA)-AviTag-6xHis was a gift from Chris Garcia (Addgene plasmid # 156662 ; http://n2t.net/addgene:156662 ; RRID:Addgene_156662)
