[The description below was written by a language model from this plasmid's Addgene catalogue record and pLannotate feature annotations shown in this document.]
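Description:
pD649-HAsp-KIR2DL4-Fc(DAPA)-AviTag-6xHis is a mammalian expression plasmid built on the pD649 backbone for producing a secreted, Fc-fused form of the extracellular domain of human KIR2DL4 (CD158D), an NK-cell receptor of the immunoglobulin superfamily that recognises HLA-G. It is maintained in E. coli through a high-copy ColE1/pUC-type origin and selected with ampicillin via the β-lactamase gene. The feature table also shows an SV40 promoter/EM7 promoter cassette driving a puromycin N-acetyltransferase gene with an SV40 polyadenylation signal, which would allow puromycin selection in mammalian cells. Short fragments of f1 ori, ble, KanR, lacZα and a lac operator appear to be non-functional backbone remnants.

Expression is driven by the CMV immediate-early enhancer and promoter, followed by a fragment of CMV intron A and an SP6 promoter that can support in vitro transcription and serves as a sequencing primer site. The open reading frame begins with a leader peptide: the plasmid name indicates "HAsp", while the automated annotation matched part of this region to a mouse immunoglobulin heavy-chain signal sequence. This leader directs the product into the secretory pathway. The KIR2DL4 ectodomain, cloned between retained NotI and AscI sites, is fused at its C terminus to a human IgG1 Fc carrying the D265A and P329A (DAPA) substitutions, which are generally used to reduce Fc effector interactions. The Fc is followed by an AviTag for site-specific biotinylation by BirA and a 6xHis tag for metal-affinity purification; these two tags are not separately annotated in the table. A bGH polyadenylation signal terminates the transcript.

The construct belongs to a collection made for mapping extracellular protein-protein interactions among human IgSF cell-surface proteins. The depositor notes that some plasmids in the collection may carry an IS4-like transposase insertion upstream of the CMV promoter; none is annotated here.
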