Features (pLannotate 1.2.2; 21 found; start..end, strand, type, name):
     77..380     +  enhancer       CMV enhancer: human cytomegalovirus immediate early enhancer
    381..584     +  promoter       CMV promoter: human cytomegalovirus (CMV) immediate early promoter
    720..763     +  intron         CMV intron (fragment): modified intron A from human cytomegalovirus
    815..833     +  promoter       SP6 promoter: promoter for bacteriophage SP6 RNA polymerase
    837..874     +  CDS            IgH signal sequence (fragment): signal sequence from the mouse immunoglobulin heavy chain variable region
    932..1645    +  CDS            KIR2DL4 (fragment): KI2L4_HUMAN - Also known as CD158D, KIR103AS. Experimental evidence at protein level: Swiss-Prot protein existence level 1. Receptor for non-classical major histocompatibility class Ib HLA-G molecules. Recognizes HLA-G in complex with B2M/beta-2 microglobulin and a nonamer self-peptide (peptide-bound HLA-G-B2M). In decidual NK cells, binds peptide-bound HLA-G-B2M complex and triggers NK cell senescence-associated secretory phenotype as a molecular switch to promote vascular remodeling and fetal growth in early pregnancy (PubMed:23184984, PubMed:29262349, PubMed:16366734). May play a role in ba
   1661..2338    +  CDS            IGHG1 (fragment): IGHG1_HUMAN - Experimental evidence at protein level: Swiss-Prot protein existence level 1. Constant region of immunoglobulin heavy chains. Immunoglobulins, also known as antibodies, are membrane-bound or secreted glycoproteins produced by B lymphocytes. In the recognition phase of humoral immunity, the membrane-bound immunoglobulins serve as receptors which, upon binding of a specific antigen, trigger the clonal expansion and differentiation of B lymphocytes into immunoglobulins- secreting plasma cells. Secreted immunoglobulins mediate the effector phase of humoral immunity, which results in
   2553..2664    +  polyA_signal   bGH poly(A) signal: bovine growth hormone polyadenylation signal
   2665..2773    +  rep_origin     f1 ori (fragment): f1 bacteriophage origin of replication; arrow indicates direction of (+) strand synthesis
   2787..3116    +  promoter       SV40 promoter: SV40 enhancer and early promoter
   3164..3211    +  promoter       EM7 promoter: synthetic bacterial promoter&nbsp
   3230..3829    +  CDS            PuroR (fragment): puromycin N-acetyltransferase; pac from Streptomyces; confers resistance to puromycin
   3839..3964    +  CDS            ble (fragment): BLE_KLEPN - Experimental evidence at protein level: Swiss-Prot protein existence level 1. Binding protein with a strong affinity to the bleomycin family of antibiotics. Binds to CL990; an antimitotic-antibiotic compound. From Klebsiella pneumoniae.
   3959..4080    +  polyA_signal   SV40 poly(A) signal: SV40 polyadenylation signal
   4133..4993    -  CDS            AmpR: β-lactamase; bla; confers resistance to ampicillin, carbenicillin, and related antibiotics
   4996..5092    -  promoter       AmpR promoter (fragment): bla
   5122..5146    -  CDS            KanR (fragment): aminoglycoside phosphotransferase; aph(3')-Ia; confers resistance to kanamycin
   5257..5845    +  rep_origin     ori: high-copy-number ColE1/pMB1/pBR322/pUC origin of replication
   6070..6087    +  terminator     rrnB T2 terminator (fragment): transcription terminator T2 from the E. coli rrnB gene
   6112..6131    -  CDS            lacZα (fragment): LacZα fragment of β-galactosidase; lacZ fragment
   6587..6603    +  protein_bind   lac operator: The lac repressor binds to the lac operator to inhibit transcription in E. coli. This inhibition can be relieved by adding lactose or isopropyl-β-D-thiogalactopyranoside (IPTG). lac repressor encoded by lacI
>Addgene plasmid #156662 | pD649-HAsp-KIR2DL4-Fc(DAPA)-AviTag-6xHis | addgene full sequence | sequence record 430454 | Addgene NGS Result
GGCATTGATTATTGACTAGTTATTAATAGTAATCAATTACGGGGTCATTAGTTCATAGCCCATATATGGA
GTTCCGCGTTACATAACTTACGGTAAATGGCCCGCCTGGCTGACCGCCCAACGACCCCCGCCCATTGACG
TCAATAATGACGTATGTTCCCATAGTAACGCCAATAGGGACTTTCCATTGACGTCAATGGGTGGAGTATT
TACGGTAAACTGCCCACTTGGCAGTACATCAAGTGTATCATATGCCAAGTACGCCCCCTATTGACGTCAA
TGACGGTAAATGGCCCGCCTGGCATTATGCCCAGTACATGACCTTATGGGACTTTCCTACTTGGCAGTAC
ATCTACGTATTAGTCATCGCTATTACCATGGTGATGCGGTTTTGGCAGTACATCAATGGGCGTGGATAGC
GGTTTGACTCACGGGGATTTCCAAGTCTCCACCCCATTGACGTCAATGGGAGTTTGTTTTGGCACCAAAA
TCAACGGGACTTTCCAAAATGTCGTAACAACTCCGCCCCATTGACGCAAATGGGCGGTAGGCGTGTACGG
TGGGAGGTCTATATAAGCAGAGCTCGTTTAGTGAACCGTCAGATCGCCTGGAGACGCCATCCACGCTGTT
TTGACCTCCATAGAAGACACCGGGACCGATCCAGCCTCCGCGGCCGGGAACGGTGCATTGGAACGCGGAT
TCCCCGTGCCAAGAGTGACGTAAGTACCGCCTATAGAGTCTATAGGCCCACCCCCTTGGCTTCGTTAGAA
CGCGGCTACAATTAATACATAACCTTATGTATCATACACATACGATTTAGGTGACACTATAGAATAACAT
CCACTTTGCCTTTCTCTCCACAGGTGTCCACTCCCAGGTCCAACTGCACCTCGGTTCTATCGAAAACGCG
CCTGCTAGCGCCACCATGAAGACCATCATTGCCCTGAGCTACATCTTCTGCCTGGTGTTCGCTGCGGCCG
CCTGGGCTCATGTTGGAGGACAGGATAAGCCTTTCTGCAGCGCCTGGCCTTCTGCTGTTGTTCCTCAAGG
CGGACACGTGACCCTGCGGTGTCACTACAGACGGGGCTTCAACATCTTCACCCTGTACAAGAAAGACGGC
GTGCCCGTGCCTGAGCTGTACAACAGAATCTTCTGGAACAGCTTCCTGATCAGCCCCGTGACACCAGCTC
ACGCCGGCACATACAGATGCAGAGGCTTTCACCCTCACAGCCCCACAGAGTGGTCCGCTCCATCTAACCC
TCTGGTCATCATGGTCACCGGCCTGTACGAGAAGCCTAGCCTGACAGCTAGACCCGGACCTACAGTTAGA
GCCGGCGAGAATGTGACACTGAGCTGCAGCAGCCAGAGCAGCTTCGACATCTACCACCTGAGCAGAGAGG
GCGAAGCCCACGAACTTAGACTGCCTGCCGTGCCTAGCATCAACGGCACCTTTCAGGCCGATTTTCCACT
GGGACCTGCCACACACGGCGAGACTTACAGATGCTTTGGCAGCTTCCACGGCAGCCCTTACGAGTGGTCT
GATCCTAGCGATCCTCTGCCTGTGTCCGTGACAGGCAATCCTAGCAGCAGCTGGCCATCTCCTACCGAGC
CTAGCTTTAAGACCGGAATCGCCCGGCATCTGCATGGCGCGCCGGGCGGCGACAAGACCCACACCTGCCC
CCCCTGCCCAGCTCCAGAACTGCTGGGAGGGCCTTCCGTGTTCCTGTTCCCCCCCAAGCCCAAGGACACC
CTGATGATCAGCAGGACCCCCGAGGTGACCTGCGTGGTGGTGGCCGTGTCCCACGAGGACCCAGAGGTGA
AGTTCAACTGGTACGTGGACGGCGTGGAGGTGCACAACGCCAAGACCAAGCCCAGAGAGGAGCAGTACAA
CAGCACCTACAGGGTGGTGTCCGTGCTGACCGTGCTGCACCAGGACTGGCTGAACGGCAAAGAATACAAG
TGCAAAGTCTCCAACAAGGCCCTGGCTGCCCCAATCGAAAAGACAATCAGCAAGGCCAAGGGCCAGCCAC
GGGAGCCCCAGGTGTACACCCTGCCCCCCAGCCGGGAGGAGATGACCAAGAACCAGGTGTCCCTGACCTG
TCTGGTGAAGGGCTTCTACCCCAGCGATATCGCCGTGGAGTGGGAGAGCAACGGCCAGCCCGAGAACAAC
TACAAGACCACCCCCCCAGTGCTGGACAGCGACGGCAGCTTCTTCCTGTACAGCAAGCTGACCGTGGACA
AGTCCAGGTGGCAGCAGGGCAACGTGTTCAGCTGCAGCGTGATGCACGAGGCCCTGCACAACCACTACAC
CCAGAAGTCCCTGAGCCTGAGCCCCGGCGGCAGCGGTCTTAATGATATTTTCGAGGCTCAGAAGATTGAG
TGGCATGAACACCACCACCATCACCACTAAGGCCGGCCTGTAGTCACTGGCACAACGCGTTACCCGGTAA
GCCAATCGGGTATACACGGTCGTCATACTGCAGACAGGGTTCTTCTACTTTGCAAGATAGTCTTGAGTAG
TAAAATAAATAGATAGAGAAAATCAGCCTCGACTGTGCCTTCTAGTTGCCAGCCATCTGTTGTTTGCCCC
TCCCCCGTGCCTTCCTTGACCCTGGAAGGTGCCACTCCCACTGTCCTTTCCTAATAAAATGAGGAAATTG
CATCACAACACTCAACCCTATCTCGGTCTATTCTTTTGATTTATAAGGGATTTTGCCGATTTCGGCCTAT
TGGTTAAAAAATGAGCTGATTTAACAAAAATTTAACGCGAATTAATTCTGTGGAATGTGTGTCAGTTAGG
GTGTGGAAAGTCCCCAGGCTCCCCAGCAGGCAGAAGTATGCAAAGCATGCATCTCAATTAGTCAGCAACC
AGGTGTGGAAAGTCCCCAGGCTCCCCAGCAGGCAGAAGTATGCAAAGCATGCATCTCAATTAGTCAGCAA
CCATAGTCCCGCCCCTAACTCCGCCCATCCCGCCCCTAACTCCGCCCAGTTCCGCCCATTCTCCGCCCCA
TGGCTGACTAATTTTTTTTATTTATGCAGAGGCCGAGGCCGCCTCTGCCTCTGAGCTATTCCAGAAGTAG
TGAGGAGGCTTTTTTGGAGGCCTAGGCTTTTGCAAAAAGCTCCCGGGAGCTTGTATATCCATTTTCGGAT
CTGATCAGCACGTGTTGACAATTAATCATCGGCATAGTATATCGGCATAGTATAATACGACAAGGTGAGG
AACTAAACCATGACCGAGTACAAGCCCACGGTGCGCCTCGCCACCCGCGACGACGTCCCCAGGGCCGTAC
GCACCCTCGCCGCCGCGTTCGCCGACTACCCCGCCACGCGCCACACCGTCGATCCGGACCGCCACATCGA
GCGGGTCACCGAGCTGCAAGAACTCTTCCTCACGCGCGTCGGGCTCGACATCGGCAAGGTGTGGGTCGCG
GACGACGGCGCCGCGGTGGCGGTCTGGACCACGCCGGAGAGCGTCGAAGCGGGGGCGGTGTTCGCCGAGA
TCGGCCCGCGCATGGCCGAGTTGAGCGGTTCCCGGCTGGCCGCGCAGCAACAGATGGAAGGCCTCCTGGC
GCCGCACCGGCCCAAGGAGCCCGCGTGGTTCCTGGCCACCGTCGGCGTCTCGCCCGACCACCAGGGCAAG
GGTCTGGGCAGCGCCGTCGTGCTCCCCGGAGTGGAGGCGGCCGAGCGCGCCGGGGTGCCCGCCTTCCTGG
AGACATCCGCGCCCCGCAACCTCCCCTTCTACGAGCGGCTCGGCTTCACCGTCACCGCCGACGTCGAGGT
GCCCGAAGGACCGCGCACCTGGTGCATGACCCGCAAGCCCGGTGCCTGACACGTGCTACGAGATTTCGAT
TCCACCGCCGCCTTCTATGAAAGGTTGGGCTTCGGAATCGTTTTCCGGGACGCCGGCTGGATGATCCTCC
AGCGCGGGGATCTCATGCTGGAGTTCTTCGCCCACCCCAACTTGTTTATTGCAGCTTATAATGGTTACAA
ATAAAGCAATAGCATCACAAATTTCACAAATAAAGCATTTTTTTCACTGCATTCTAGTTGTGGTTTGTCC
AAACTCATCAATGTATCTTATCATGTCTGTATACCGTCGACCTCTAGCTAGAGCTTGGCGTAATCATGGT
CATTACCAATGCTTAATCAGTGAGGCACCTATCTCAGCGATCTGTCTATTTCGTTCATCCATAGTTGCCT
GACTCCCCGTCGTGTAGATAACTACGATACGGGAGGGCTTACCATCTGGCCCCAGCGCTGCGATGATACC
GCGAGAACCACGCTCACCGGCTCCGGATTTATCAGCAATAAACCAGCCAGCCGGAAGGGCCGAGCGCAGA
AGTGGTCCTGCAACTTTATCCGCCTCCATCCAGTCTATTAATTGTTGCCGGGAAGCTAGAGTAAGTAGTT
CGCCAGTTAATAGTTTGCGCAACGTTGTTGCCATCGCTACAGGCATCGTGGTGTCACGCTCGTCGTTTGG
TATGGCTTCATTCAGCTCCGGTTCCCAACGATCAAGGCGAGTTACATGATCCCCCATGTTGTGCAAAAAA
GCGGTTAGCTCCTTCGGTCCTCCGATCGTTGTCAGAAGTAAGTTGGCCGCAGTGTTATCACTCATGGTTA
TGGCAGCACTGCATAATTCTCTTACTGTCATGCCATCCGTAAGATGCTTTTCTGTGACTGGTGAGTACTC
AACCAAGTCATTCTGAGAATAGTGTATGCGGCGACCGAGTTGCTCTTGCCCGGCGTCAATACGGGATAAT
ACCGCGCCACATAGCAGAACTTTAAAAGTGCTCATCATTGGAAAACGTTCTTCGGGGCGAAAACTCTCAA
GGATCTTACCGCTGTTGAGATCCAGTTCGATGTAACCCACTCGTGCACCCAACTGATCTTCAGCATCTTT
TACTTTCACCAGCGTTTCTGGGTGAGCAAAAACAGGAAGGCAAAATGCCGCAAAAAAGGGAATAAGGGCG
ACACGGAAATGTTGAATACTCATATTCTTCCTTTTTCAATATTATTGAAGCATTTATCAGGGTTATTGTC
TCATGAGCGGATACATATTTGAATGTATTTAGAAAAATAAACAAATAGGGGTCAGTGTTACAACCAATTA
ACCAATTCTGAACATTATCGCGAGCCCATTTATACCTGAATATGGCTCATAACACCCCTTGCTCATGACC
AAAATCCCTTAACGTGAGTTACGCGCGCGTCGTTCCACTGAGCGTCAGACCCCGTAGAAAAGATCAAAGG
ATCTTCTTGAGATCCTTTTTTTCTGCGCGTAATCTGCTGCTTGCAAACAAAAAAACCACCGCTACCAGCG
GTGGTTTGTTTGCCGGATCAAGAGCTACCAACTCTTTTTCCGAAGGTAACTGGCTTCAGCAGAGCGCAGA
TACCAAATACTGTTCTTCTAGTGTAGCCGTAGTTAGCCCACCACTTCAAGAACTCTGTAGCACCGCCTAC
ATACCTCGCTCTGCTAATCCTGTTACCAGTGGCTGCTGCCAGTGGCGATAAGTCGTGTCTTACCGGGTTG
GACTCAAGACGATAGTTACCGGATAAGGCGCAGCGGTCGGGCTGAACGGGGGGTTCGTGCACACAGCCCA
GCTTGGAGCGAACGACCTACACCGAACTGAGATACCTACAGCGTGAGCTATGAGAAAGCGCCACGCTTCC
CGAAGGGAGAAAGGCGGACAGGTATCCGGTAAGCGGCAGGGTCGGAACAGGAGAGCGCACGAGGGAGCTT
CCAGGGGGAAACGCCTGGTATCTTTATAGTCCTGTCGGGTTTCGCCACCTCTGACTTGAGCGTCGATTTT
TGTGATGCTCGTCAGGGGGGCGGAGCCTATGGAAAAACGCCAGCAACGCGGCCTTTTTACGGTTCCTGGC
CTTTTGCTGGCCTTTTGCTCACATGTTCTTTCCTGCGTTATCCCCTGATTCTGTGGATAACCGTATTACC
GCCTTTGAGTGAGCTGATACCGCTCGCCGCAGCCGAACGACCGAGCGCAGCGAGTCAGTGAGCGAGGAAG
CGGAAGGCGAGAGTAGGGAACTGCCAGGCATCAAACTAAGCAGAAGGCCCCTGACGGATGGCCTTTTTGC
GTTTCTACAAACTCTTTCTGTGTTGTAAAACGACGGCCAGTCTTAAGCTCGGGCCCCCTGGGCGGTTCTG
ATAACGAGTAATCGTTAATCCGCAAATAACGTAAAAACCCGCTTCGGCGGGTTTTTTTATGGGGGGAGTT
TAGGGAAAGAGCATTTGTCAGAATATTTAAGGGCGCCTGTCACTTTGCTTGATATATGAGAATTATTTAA
CCTTATAAATGAGAAAAAAGCAACGCACTTTAAATAAGATACGTTGCTTTTTCGATTGATGAACACCTAT
AATTAAACTATTCATCTATTATTTATGATTTTTTGTATATACAATATTTCTAGTTTGTTAAAGAGAATTA
AGAAAATAAATCTCGAAAATAATAAAGGGAAAATCAGTTTTTGATATCAAAATTATACATGTCAACGATA
ATACAAAATATAATACAAACTATAAGATGTTATCAGTATTTATTATCATTTAGAATAAATTTTGTGTCGC
CCTTAATTGTGAGCGGATAACAATTACGAGCTTCATGCACAGTGGCGTTGACTCAATATTGGCCATTAGC
CATATTATTCATTGGTTATATAGCATAAATCAATATTGGCTATTGGCCATTGCATACGTTGTATCTATAT
CATAATATGTACATTTATATTGGCTCATGTCCAATATGACCGCCATGTT
