>Addgene plasmid #156662 | pD649-HAsp-KIR2DL4-Fc(DAPA)-AviTag-6xHis | depositor partial sequence | sequence record 302434 | insert (extracellular domain)
TGGGCTCATGTTGGAGGACAGGATAAGCCTTTCTGCAGCGCCTGGCCTTCTGCTGTTGTTCCTCAAGGCG
GACACGTGACCCTGCGGTGTCACTACAGACGGGGCTTCAACATCTTCACCCTGTACAAGAAAGACGGCGT
GCCCGTGCCTGAGCTGTACAACAGAATCTTCTGGAACAGCTTCCTGATCAGCCCCGTGACACCAGCTCAC
GCCGGCACATACAGATGCAGAGGCTTTCACCCTCACAGCCCCACAGAGTGGTCCGCTCCATCTAACCCTC
TGGTCATCATGGTCACCGGCCTGTACGAGAAGCCTAGCCTGACAGCTAGACCCGGACCTACAGTTAGAGC
CGGCGAGAATGTGACACTGAGCTGCAGCAGCCAGAGCAGCTTCGACATCTACCACCTGAGCAGAGAGGGC
GAAGCCCACGAACTTAGACTGCCTGCCGTGCCTAGCATCAACGGCACCTTTCAGGCCGATTTTCCACTGG
GACCTGCCACACACGGCGAGACTTACAGATGCTTTGGCAGCTTCCACGGCAGCCCTTACGAGTGGTCTGA
TCCTAGCGATCCTCTGCCTGTGTCCGTGACAGGCAATCCTAGCAGCAGCTGGCCATCTCCTACCGAGCCT
AGCTTTAAGACCGGAATCGCCCGGCATCTGCAT
